Addgene plasmid #185503: pCS2-foxd4l1.1-deltaAB-myc
Purpose: Expression of Xenopus laevis foxd4
Depositing lab: Sally Moody. Depositing organization: George Washington University. Publication: Specific domains of FoxD4/5 activate and repress neural transcription factor genes to control the progression of immature neural ectoderm to differentiating neural plate. Neilson KM, Klein SL, Mhaske P, Mood K, Daar IO, Moody SA. Dev Biol. 2012 May 15;365(2):363-75. doi: 10.1016/j.ydbio.2012.03.004. Epub 2012 Mar 10. PubMed 22425621.
Backbone
  Vector backbone: pCS2+
  Vector type: In vitro transcription
Growth in bacteria
  Bacterial resistance: Ampicillin, 100 μg/mL
  Growth temperature: 37°C
  Growth strain: DH5alpha
  Copy number: High Copy
Gene/Insert
  Gene/Insert name: foxd4l1.1 (alt name: foxd5)
  Species: X. laevis (frog)
  Insert size (bp): 1130
  Mutation: acidic blob (aa 21-33) deleted
  Tag / fusion protein: myc (N terminal on insert)
  Cloning method: Restriction Enzyme; 5′ cloning site unknown (unknown if destroyed)
Terms and licenses: Academic/Nonprofit Terms; Industry Terms: Not Available to Industry
How to cite: pCS2-foxd4l1.1-deltaAB-myc was a gift from Sally Moody (Addgene plasmid # 185503 ; http://n2t.net/addgene:185503 ; RRID:Addgene_185503)
