[The description below was written by a language model from this plasmid's Addgene catalogue record and pLannotate feature annotations shown in this document.]
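Description:
pCS2-foxd4l1.1-deltaAB-myc is a pCS2+-based plasmid catalogued as an in vitro transcription vector for expressing a mutant form of the Xenopus laevis forkhead transcription factor foxd4l1.1 (also called foxd5). It is propagated in E. coli as a high-copy plasmid through a ColE1/pUC-type origin and selected with ampicillin via the β-lactamase gene. An f1 origin and remnants of the lac region (lac promoter and operator, plus lacZα and lacI fragments) are also annotated in the 5,361 nt sequenced record.

The payload is a foxd5-a coding sequence lacking the "acidic blob" (amino acids 21–33), fused at its N terminus to an epitope tag that the feature table resolves as six tandem Myc repeats. Upstream lie the simian CMV IE94 enhancer/promoter and an SP6 promoter, and an SV40 polyadenylation signal follows the coding region, annotated on the opposite strand by the automated tool. T7 (fragment) and T3 promoters downstream point back toward the insert. This arrangement offers two routes of expression. SP6 RNA polymerase can generate sense mRNA in vitro with the polyadenylation signal downstream, and the CMV IE94 promoter can drive transcription directly in vertebrate cells or embryos.

The stated purpose is simply expression of Xenopus foxd4. The associated work concerns how specific FoxD4/5 domains activate or repress neural transcription factor genes during neural ectoderm development, so the deletion fits a structure–function analysis of the acidic blob region, with the Myc tags allowing detection of the protein. The 5′ cloning site is not recorded.
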