Features (pLannotate 1.2.2; 21 found; start..end, strand, type, name):
     35..53      +  promoter       SP6 promoter: promoter for bacteriophage SP6 RNA polymerase
    103..132     +  CDS            Myc: Myc (human c-Myc proto-oncogene) epitope tag
    142..171     +  CDS            Myc: Myc (human c-Myc proto-oncogene) epitope tag
    181..210     +  CDS            Myc: Myc (human c-Myc proto-oncogene) epitope tag
    220..249     +  CDS            Myc: Myc (human c-Myc proto-oncogene) epitope tag
    259..288     +  CDS            Myc: Myc (human c-Myc proto-oncogene) epitope tag
    322..351     +  CDS            Myc: Myc (human c-Myc proto-oncogene) epitope tag
    364..1380    +  CDS            foxd5-a: FXD5A_XENLA - Also known as foxd5a From Xenopus laevis (African clawed frog).
   1391..1408    -  promoter       T7 promoter (fragment): promoter for bacteriophage T7 RNA polymerase
   1413..1547    -  polyA_signal   SV40 poly(A) signal: SV40 polyadenylation signal
   1660..1678    -  promoter       T3 promoter: promoter for bacteriophage T3 RNA polymerase
   1723..1739    -  protein_bind   lac operator: The lac repressor binds to the lac operator to inhibit transcription in E. coli. This inhibition can be relieved by adding lactose or isopropyl-β-D-thiogalactopyranoside (IPTG). lac repressor encoded by lacI
   1747..1777    -  promoter       lac promoter: promoter for the E. coli lac operon
   1792..1813    -  protein_bind   CAP binding site: CAP binding activates transcription in the presence of cAMP. E. coli catabolite activator protein
   1826..1918    -  CDS            lacI (fragment): lac repressor; lacI; The lac repressor binds to the lac operator to inhibit transcription in E. coli. This inhibition can be relieved by adding lactose or isopropyl-β-D-thiogalactopyranoside (IPTG).
   2101..2689    -  rep_origin     ori: high-copy-number ColE1/pMB1/pBR322/pUC origin of replication
   2860..3720    -  CDS            AmpR: β-lactamase; bla; confers resistance to ampicillin, carbenicillin, and related antibiotics
   3721..3825    -  promoter       AmpR promoter: bla
   3878..4306    -  rep_origin     f1 ori (sequence partly withheld): f1 bacteriophage origin of replication; arrow indicates direction of (+) strand synthesis
   4311..4377    -  CDS            lacZα (fragment): LacZα fragment of β-galactosidase; lacZ fragment
   4384..5361    +  promoter       CMV IE94 promoter: enhancer/promoter region of simian cytomegalovirus major immediate early transcription unit IE94
>Addgene plasmid #185503 | pCS2-foxd4l1.1-deltaAB-myc | addgene full sequence | sequence record 366395 | Addgene NGS Result
CGCCATTCTGCCTGGGGACGTCGGAGCAAGCTTGATTTAGGTGACACTATAGAATACAAGCTACTTGTTC
TTTTTGCAGGATCCCATCGATTTAAAGCTATGGAGCAAAAGCTCATTTCTGAAGAGGACTTGAATGAAAT
GGAGCAAAAGCTCATTTCTGAAGAGGACTTGAATGAAATGGAGCAAAAGCTCATTTCTGAAGAGGACTTG
AATGAAATGGAGCAAAAGCTCATTTCTGAAGAGGACTTGAATGAAATGGAGCAAAAGCTCATTTCTGAAG
AGGACTTGAATGAAATGGAGAGCTTGGGCGACCTCACCATGGAGCAAAAGCTCATTTCTGAAGAGGACTT
GAATTCAAGGCCTATGAGCTTTAGCCAGGAGTCTGGTGCCCATCATCACCCCCAGGATTATGCAGGACTT
TCTCCCTGCAGCCTAAAGTCACACTTTTACCTACAGCCCACACATTCAGTGATGGGGGACAGTGAGATGC
TGAGTCCTTCCAAGCTCAGCTGCACTGAAAGTGAGAGTGATTCCTCTGGAGAGAGTGAAGGAGGTACTTC
TAAAGACTCCTCAACCACCCCAACTGGTAGCAAAGCCAAAAGGACTCTGGTAAAGCCTCCTTACTCTTAC
ATTGCTCTAATCACCATGGCTATCCTGCAGAGTCCCCACAAGAAACTGACTCTCAGTGGCATCTGTGATT
TTATCAGCAGCAAGTTCCCTTACTACAAGGACAAGTTCCCTGCTTGGCAGAATTCCATCAGGCACAACCT
GTCCCTTAATGACTGCTTTATTAAAATACCACGGGAACCAGGAAATCCGGGAAAAGGCAATTATTGGACA
CTGGACCCTGCTTCTGAGGACATGTTTGATAACGGAAGCTTCCTTAGAAGGAGGAAAAGGTTTAAGAGGC
ACCAACAGGAGTTCTTTAAGGATGGACTCATGATGTACAACTCTCTGCCTTACTACAGACCCTACAGTGC
TATCCAACCTCAGCCAGTGCTCCAGCAGACTTCACTGACATGCATGGCAATACCAGAGACCTTGCCCATG
TCAACTCACCTTGCACCCTACCCAGACATAAAGAGGAAGGTTTCTTACCCTGCCCAGGGGGTACACAGGG
GTTTTAAAGCCCAGGATGCTGATAACCATCCCAATAATTCACAGAGCAAATGTTCATTCAGTATTGAGAA
CATCATGAGGAAACCCAAGGAGCCAGAGCCAAATATTCAAAGCTTCAACTCACACTGGAACTATAATCAT
GTATTCCAGAGGCCAAGTTCCTGCCTTCTCCCAGCTGTGCTTAACTTATCCACTGGCCCTCTGCTAGCCA
ATACTCAGGGTGCCAGGCAATACAACCTCATACAATTCCCTGGGTGTTACTGATCTAGAACTATAGTGAG
TCGTATTACGTAGATCCAGACATGATAAGATACATTGATGAGTTTGGACAAACCACAACTAGAATGCAGT
GAAAAAAATGCTTTATTTGTGAAATTTGTGATGCTATTGCTTTATTTGTAACCATTATAAGCTGCAATAA
ACAAGTTAACAACAACAATTGCATTCATTTTATGTTTCAGGTTCAGGGGGAGGTGTGGGAGGTTTTTTAA
TTCGCGGCCGCGGCGCCAATGCATTGGGCCCGGTACCCAGCTTTTGTTCCCTTTAGTGAGGGTTAATTGC
GCGCTTGGCGTAATCATGGTCATAGCTGTTTCCTGTGTGAAATTGTTATCCGCTCACAATTCCACACAAC
ATACGAGCCGGGAGCATAAAGTGTAAAGCCTGGGGTGCCTAATGAGTGAGCTAACTCACATTAATTGCGT
TGCGCTCACTGCCCGCTTTCCAGTCGGGAAACCTGTCGTGCCAGCTGCATTAATGAATCGGCCAACGCGC
GGGGAGAGGCGGTTTGCGTATTGGGCGCTCTTCCGCTTCCTCGCTCACTGACTCGCTGCGCTCGGTCGTT
CGGCTGCGGCGAGCGGTATCAGCTCACTCAAAGGCGGTAATACGGTTATCCACAGAATCAGGGGATAACG
CAGGAAAGAACATGTGAGCAAAAGGCCAGCAAAAGGCCAGGAACCGTAAAAAGGCCGCGTTGCTGGCGTT
TTTCCATAGGCTCCGCCCCCCTGACGAGCATCACAAAAATCGACGCTCAAGTCAGAGGTGGCGAAACCCG
ACAGGACTATAAAGATACCAGGCGTTTCCCCCTGGAAGCTCCCTCGTGCGCTCTCCTGTTCCGACCCTGC
CGCTTACCGGATACCTGTCCGCCTTTCTCCCTTCGGGAAGCGTGGCGCTTTCTCATAGCTCACGCTGTAG
GTATCTCAGTTCGGTGTAGGTCGTTCGCTCCAAGCTGGGCTGTGTGCACGAACCCCCCGTTCAGCCCGAC
CGCTGCGCCTTATCCGGTAACTATCGTCTTGAGTCCAACCCGGTAAGACACGACTTATCGCCACTGGCAG
CAGCCACTGGTAACAGGATTAGCAGAGCGAGGTATGTAGGCGGTGCTACAGAGTTCTTGAAGTGGTGGCC
TAACTACGGCTACACTAGAAGAACAGTATTTGGTATCTGCGCTCTGCTGAAGCCAGTTACCTTCGGAAAA
AGAGTTGGTAGCTCTTGATCCGGCAAACAAACCACCGCTGGTAGCGGTGGTTTTTTTGTTTGCAAGCAGC
AGATTACGCGCAGAAAAAAAGGATCTCAAGAAGATCCTTTGATCTTTTCTACGGGGTCTGACGCTCAGTG
GAACGAAAACTCACGTTAAGGGATTTTGGTCATGAGATTATCAAAAAGGATCTTCACCTAGATCCTTTTA
AATTAAAAATGAAGTTTTAAATCAATCTAAAGTATATATGAGTAAACTTGGTCTGACAGTTACCAATGCT
TAATCAGTGAGGCACCTATCTCAGCGATCTGTCTATTTCGTTCATCCATAGTTGCCTGACTCCCCGTCGT
GTAGATAACTACGATACGGGAGGGCTTACCATCTGGCCCCAGTGCTGCAATGATACCGCGAGACCCACGC
TCACCGGCTCCAGATTTATCAGCAATAAACCAGCCAGCCGGAAGGGCCGAGCGCAGAAGTGGTCCTGCAA
CTTTATCCGCCTCCATCCAGTCTATTAATTGTTGCCGGGAAGCTAGAGTAAGTAGTTCGCCAGTTAATAG
TTTGCGCAACGTTGTTGCCATTGCTACAGGCATCGTGGTGTCACGCTCGTCGTTTGGTATGGCTTCATTC
AGCTCCGGTTCCCAACGATCAAGGCGAGTTACATGATCCCCCATGTTGTGCAAAAAAGCGGTTAGCTCCT
TCGGTCCTCCGATCGTTGTCAGAAGTAAGTTGGCCGCAGTGTTATCACTCATGGTTATGGCAGCACTGCA
TAATTCTCTTACTGTCATGCCATCCGTAAGATGCTTTTCTGTGACTGGTGAGTACTCAACCAAGTCATTC
TGAGAATAGTGTATGCGGCGACCGAGTTGCTCTTGCCCGGCGTCAATACGGGATAATACCGCGCCACATA
GCAGAACTTTAAAAGTGCTCATCATTGGAAAACGTTCTTCGGGGCGAAAACTCTCAAGGATCTTACCGCT
GTTGAGATCCAGTTCGATGTAACCCACTCGTGCACCCAACTGATCTTCAGCATCTTTTACTTTCACCAGC
GTTTCTGGGTGAGCAAAAACAGGAAGGCAAAATGCCGCAAAAAAGGGAATAAGGGCGACACGGAAATGTT
GAATACTCATACTCTTCCTTTTTCAATATTATTGAAGCATTTATCAGGGTTATTGTCTCATGAGCGGATA
CATATTTGAATGTATTTAGAAAAATAAACAAATAGGGGTTCCGCGCACATTTCCCCGAAAAGTGCCACCT
AAATTGTAAGCGTTAATATTTTGTTAAAATTCGCGTTAAATTTTTGTTAAATCAGCTCATTTTTTAACCA
ATAGGCCGAAATCGGCAAAATCCCTTATAAATCAAAAGAATAGACCGAGATAGGGT
[37 nt withheld, positions 3977-4013]
AAAGAACGTGGACTCCAACGTCAAAGG
[49 nt withheld, positions 4041-4089]
T
[91 nt withheld, positions 4091-4181]
G
[124 nt withheld, positions 4183-4306]
CCCATTCGCCATTCAGGCTGCGCAACTGTTGGGAAGGGCGATCGGTGCGGGCCTCTTCGCTATTACGCCA
GTCGACCGCCAATTCAATATGGCGTATATGGACTCATGCCAATTCAATATGGTGGATCTGGACCTGTGCC
AATTCAATATGGCGTATATGGACTCGTGCCAATTCAATATGGTGGATCTGGACCCCAGCCAATTCAATAT
GGCGGACTTGGCACCATGCCAATTCAATATGGCGGACCTGGCACTGTGCCAACTGGGGAGGGGTCTACTT
GGCACGGTGCCAAGTTTGAGGAGGGGTCTTGGCCCTGTGCCAAGTCCGCCATATTGAATTGGCATGGTGC
CAATAATGGCGGCCATATTGGCTATATGCCAGGATCAATATATAGGCAATATCCAATATGGCCCTATGCC
AATATGGCTATTGGCCAGGTTCAATACTATGTATTGGCCCTATGCCATATAGTATTCCATATATGGGTTT
TCCTATTGACGTAGATAGCCCCTCCCAATGGGCGGTCCCATATACCATATATGGGGCTTCCTAATACCGC
CCATAGCCACTCCCCCATTGACGTCAATGGTCTCTATATATGGTCTTTCCTATTGACGTCATATGGGCGG
TCCTATTGACGTATATGGCGCCTCCCCCATTGACGTCAATTACGGTAAATGGCCCGCCTGGCTCAATGCC
CATTGACGTCAATAGGACCACCCACCATTGACGTCAATGGGATGGCTCATTGCCCATTCATATCCGTTCT
CACGCCCCCTATTGACGTCAATGACGGTAAATGGCCCACTTGGCAGTACATCAATATCTATTAATAGTAA
CTTGGCAAGTACATTACTATTGGAAGTACGCCAGGGTACATTGGCAGTACTCCCATTGACGTCAATGGCG
GTAAATGGCCCGCGATGGCTGCCAAGTACATCCCCATTGACGTCAATGGGGAGGGGCAATGACGCAAATG
GGCGTTCCATTGACGTAAATGGGCGGTAGGCGTGCCTAATGGGAGGTCTATATAAGCAATGCTCGTTTAG
GGAAC
