>Addgene plasmid #185503 | pCS2-foxd4l1.1-deltaAB-myc | depositor partial sequence | sequence record 366372 | pCS2-foxd4l1.1-deltaAB-myc-F-SP6
NNNNNNNNNGNNNNNNGNNNNTCCCATCGATTTAAAGCTATGGAGCAAAAGCTCATTTCTGAAGAGGACT
TGAATGAAATGGAGCAAAAGCTCATTTCTGAAGAGGACTTGAATGAAATGGAGCAAAAGCTCATTTCTGA
AGAGGACTTGAATGAAATGGAGCAAAAGCTCATTTCTGAAGAGGACTTGAATGAAATGGAGCAAAAGCTC
ATTTCTGAAGAGGACTTGAATGAAATGGAGAGCTTGGGCGACCTCACCATGGAGCAAAAGCTCATTTCTG
AAGAGGACTTGAATTCAAGGCCTATGAGCTTTAGCCAGGAGTCTGGTGCCCATCATCACCCCCAGGATTA
TGCAGGACTTTCTCCCTGCAGCCTAAAGTCACACTTTTACCTACAGCCCACACATTCAGTGATGGGGGAC
AGTGAGATGCTGAGTCCTTCCAAGCTCAGCTGCACTGAAAGTGAGAGTGATTCCTCTGGAGAGAGTGAAG
GAGGTACTTCTAAAGACTCCTCAACCACCCCAACTGGTAGCAAAGCCAAAAGGACTCTGGTAAAGCCTCC
TTACTCTTACATTGCTCTAATCACCATGGCTATCCTGCAGAGTCCCCACAAGAAACTGACTCTCAGTGGC
ATCTGTGATTTTATCAGCAGCAAGTTCCCTTACTACAAGGACAAGTTCCCTGCTTGGCAGAATTCCATCA
GGCACAACCTGTCCCTTAATGACTGCTTTATTAAAATACCACGGGAACCAGGAAATCCGGGAAAAGGCAA
TTATTGGACACTGGACCCTGCTTCTGAGGACATGTTTGATAACGGAAGCTTCCTTAGAAGGAGGAAAAGG
NTTAAGAGGCACCAACAGGAGTTCTTTANNGATGGACTCATGATGTACAACTCTCTGCCTTACTACAGAC
CCTACAGTGCTATCCAACCTCAGCCAGTGN
