>Addgene plasmid #185503 | pCS2-foxd4l1.1-deltaAB-myc | depositor partial sequence | sequence record 366375 | pCS2-foxd4l1.1-deltaAB-myc-M13R
NNNNNNNNCGCANTACCCTCACTAAAGGGAACAAAAGCTGGGTACCGGGCCCAATGCATTGGCGCCGCGG
CCGCGAATTAAAAAACCTCCCACACCTCCCCCTGAACCTGAAACATAAAATGAATGCAATTGTTGTTGTT
AACTTGTTTATTGCAGCTTATAATGGTTACAAATAAAGCAATAGCATCACAAATTTCACAAATAAAGCAT
TTTTTTCACTGCATTCTAGTTGTGGTTTGTCCAAACTCATCAATGTATCTTATCATGTCTGGATCTACGT
AATACGACTCACTATAGTTCTAGATCAGTAACACCCAGGGAATTGTATGAGGTTGTATTGCCTGGCACCC
TGAGTATTGGCTAGCAGAGGGCCAGTGGATAAGTTAAGCACAGCTGGGAGAAGGCAGGAACTTGGCCTCT
GGAATACATGATTATAGTTCCAGTGTGAGTTGAAGCTTTGAATATTTGGCTCTGGCTCCTTGGGTTTCCT
CATGATGTTCTCAATACTGAATGAACATTTGCTCTGTGAATTATTGGGATGGTTATCAGCATCCTGGGCT
TTAAAACCCCTGTGTACCCCCTGGGCAGGGTAAGAAACCTTCCTCTTTATGTCTGGGTAGGGTGCAAGGT
GAGTTGACATGGGCAAGGTCTCTGGTATTGCCATGCATGTCAGTGAAGTCTGCTGGAGCACTGGCTGAGG
TTGGATAGCACTGTANGGTCTGTAGTAAGGCAGAGAGTTGTACATCATGAGTCCATCCTTAAAGAACTCC
TGTTGGTGCCTCTTAAACCTTTTCCTCCTTCTAAGGAAGCTTCCGTTATCAAACATGTCCTCAGAAGCNG
GTCCAGTGTCCAATAATTGCCTTTTCCCNGATTTCCTGGTTCCCGTGGTATTTTAATAAAGCAGTCATTA
NGGACAGGTTGTGCCTGATGGAATTCTGCCAAGCNGGA
